>Addgene plasmid #211803 | pKT-CNP | addgene full sequence | sequence record 417772 | Addgene NGS Result
TTTGGCAAACGCCCGCCGGGTGTTCTGCATTGCACCACGAAATTCTGTGATTATGGCAAAGCGACCGGTG
CCGAAGAATACGCCCAGCAAGATGTGGTTCGTCGCTCTTACGGCAAAGCATTTAAACTGTCCATCTCAGC
TCTGTTCGTGACCCCGAAAACGGCAGGTGCTCAGGTCGTGCTGAATGAACAGGAACTGCAACTGTGGCCG
AGCGATCTGGACAAACCGAGCTCTAGTGAAAGCCTGCCGCCGGGCAGCCGTGCGCATGTTACCCTGGGTT
GTGCCGCGGATGTTCAGCCGGTCCAAACGGGCCTGGACCTGCTGGAAATTCTGCAGCAAGTGAAAGGCGG
TTCCCAGGGCGAAGAAGTTGGTGAACTGCCGCGTGGTAAACTGTATAGCCTGGGCAAAGGTCGCTGGATG
CTGTCCCTGGCAAAGAAAATGGAAGTGAAAGCTATCTTTACGGGCTACTACGGCTGAACTAGTGCGGCCG
CTTGATAAAGCCCGCCTAATGAGCGGGCTTTTTTTTGAGCTCCAATTCGCCCTATAGTGAGTCGTATTAC
AATTCACTGGCCGTCGTTTTACAACGTCGTGACTGGGAAAACCCTGGCGTTACCCAACTTAATCGCCTTG
CAGCACATCCCCCTTTCGCCAGCTGGCGTAATAGCGAAGAGGCCCGCACCGATCGCCCTTCCCAACAGTT
GCGCAGCCTGAATGGCGAATGGG
[124 nt withheld, positions 724-847]
C
[91 nt withheld, positions 849-939]
A
[49 nt withheld, positions 941-989]
CCTTTGACGTTGGAGTCCACGTTCTTT
[37 nt withheld, positions 1017-1053]
ACCCTATCTCGGTCTATTCTTTTGATTTATAAGGGATTTTGCCGATTTCGGCCTATTGGTTAAAAAATGA
GCTGATTTAACAAAAATTTAACGCGAATTTTAACAAAATATTAACGCTTACAATTTAGGTGGCACTTTTC
GGGGAAATGTGCGCGGAACCCCTATTTGTTTATTTTTCTAAATACATTCAAATATGTATCCGCTCATGAG
ACAATAACCCTGATAAATGCTTCAATAATATTGAAAAAGGAAGAGTATGAGTATTCAACATTTCCGTGTC
GCCCTTATTCCCTTTTTTGCGGCATTTTGCCTTCCTGTTTTTGCTCACCCAGAAACGCTGGTGAAAGTAA
AAGATGCTGAAGATCAGTTGGGTGCACGAGTGGGTTACATCGAACTGGATCTCAACAGCGGTAAGATCCT
TGAGAGTTTTCGCCCCGAAGAACGTTTTCCAATGATGAGCACTTTTAAAGTTCTGCTATGTGGCGCGGTA
TTATCCCGTATTGACGCCGGGCAAGAGCAACTCGGTCGCCGCATACACTATTCTCAGAATGACTTGGTTG
AGTACTCACCAGTCACAGAAAAGCATCTTACGGATGGCATGACAGTAAGAGAATTATGCAGTGCTGCCAT
AACCATGAGTGATAACACTGCGGCCAACTTACTTCTGACAACGATCGGAGGACCGAAGGAGCTAACCGCT
TTTTTGCACAACATGGGGGATCATGTAACTCGCCTTGATCGTTGGGAACCGGAGCTGAATGAAGCCATAC
CAAACGACGAGCGTGACACCACGATGCCTGTAGCAATGGCAACAACGTTGCGCAAACTATTAACTGGCGA
ACTACTTACTCTAGCTTCCCGGCAACAATTAATAGACTGGATGGAGGCGGATAAAGTTGCAGGACCACTT
CTGCGCTCGGCCCTTCCGGCTGGCTGGTTTATTGCTGATAAATCTGGAGCCGGTGAGCGTGGGTCTCGCG
GTATCATTGCAGCACTGGGGCCAGATGGTAAGCCCTCCCGTATCGTAGTTATCTACACGACGGGGAGTCA
GGCAACTATGGATGAACGAAATAGACAGATCGCTGAGATAGGTGCCTCACTGATTAAGCATTGGTAACTG
TCAGACCAAGTTTACTCATATATACTTTAGATTGATTTAAAACTTCATTTTTAATTTAAAAGGATCTAGG
TGAAGATCCTTTTTGATAATCTCATGACCAAAATCCCTTAACGTGAGTTTTCGTTCCACTGAGCGTCAGA
CCCCGTAGAAAAGATCAAAGGATCTTCTTGAGATCCTTTTTTTCTGCGCGTAATCTGCTGCTTGCAAACA
AAAAAACCACCGCTACCAGCGGTGGTTTGTTTGCCGGATCAAGAGCTACCAACTCTTTTTCCGAAGGTAA
CTGGCTTCAGCAGAGCGCAGATACCAAATACTGTTCTTCTAGTGTAGCCGTAGTTAGGCCACCACTTCAA
GAACTCTGTAGCACCGCCTACATACCTCGCTCTGCTAATCCTGTTACCAGTGGCTGCTGCCAGTGGCGAT
AAGTCGTGTCTTACCGGGTTGGACTCAAGACGATAGTTACCGGATAAGGCGCAGCGGTCGGGCTGAACGG
GGGGTTCGTGCACACAGCCCAGCTTGGAGCGAACGACCTACACCGAACTGAGATACCTACAGCGTGAGCT
ATGAGAAAGCGCCACGCTTCCCGAAGGGAGAAAGGCGGACAGGTATCCGGTAAGCGGCAGGGTCGGAACA
GGAGAGCGCACGAGGGAGCTTCCAGGGGGAAACGCCTGGTATCTTTATAGTCCTGTCGGGTTTCGCCACC
TCTGACTTGAGCGTCGATTTTTGTGATGCTCGTCAGGGGGGCGGAGCCTATGGAAAAACGCCAGCAACGC
GGCCTTTTTACGGTTCCTGGCCTTTTGCTGGCCTTTTGCTCACATGCTTAAGACCCACTTTCACATTTAA
GTTGTTTTTCTAATCCGCAAATGATCAATTCAAGGCCGAATAAGAAGGCTGGCTCTGCACCTTGGTGATC
AAATAATTCGATAGCTTGTCGTAATAATGGCGGCATACTATCAGTAGTAGGTGTTTCCCTTTCTTCTTTA
GCGACTTGATGCTCTTGATCTTCCAATACGCAACCTAAAGTAAAATGCCCCACAGCGCTGAGTGCATATA
ATGCATTCTCTAGTGAAAAACCTTGTTGGCATAAAAAGGCTAATTGATTTTCGAGAGTTTCATACTGTTT
TTCTGTAGGCCGTGTACCTAAATGTACTTTTGCTCCATCGCGATGACTTAGTAAAGCACATCTAAAACTT
TTAGCGTTATTACGTAAAAAATCTTGCCAGCTTTCCCCTTCTAAAGGGCAAAAGTGAGTATGGTGCCTAT
CTAACATCTCAATGGCTAAGGCGTCGAGCAAAGCCCGCTTATTTTTTACATGCCAATACAATGTAGGCTG
CTCTACACCTAGCTTCTGGGCGAGTTTACGGGTTGTTAAACCTTCGATTCCGACCTCATTAAGCAGCTCT
AATGCGCTGTTAATCACTTTACTTTTATCTAATCTCGACATCATTAATTCCTAATTTTTGTTGACACTCT
ATCATTGATAGAGTTATTTTACCACTCCCTATCAGTGATAGAGAAAAGTCTAGCCGATCCCGCGAAATTA
ATACGACTCACTATAGGGAGACCACAACGGTTTCCCTCTAGAAATAATTTTGTTTAACTTTAAGAAGGAG
ATATACATATGGGCCTGGAAAAAGATTTCCTGCCGCTGTACTTTGGCTGGTTCCTGACGAAAAAATCGAG
CGAAACCCTGCGTAAAGCTGGTCAAGTGTTCCTGGAAGAACTGGGCAACCATAAAGCGTTTAAGAAAGAA
CTGCGTCACTTCATTTCTGGTGATGAACCGAAAGAAAAACTGGACCTGGTCAGCTAT
Features (pLannotate 1.2.2; 11 found; start..end, strand, type, name):
    541..559     -  promoter       T7 promoter: promoter for bacteriophage T7 RNA polymerase
    562..719     +  CDS            lacZα (fragment): LacZα fragment of β-galactosidase; lacZ fragment
    724..1152    +  rep_origin     f1 ori (sequence partly withheld): f1 bacteriophage origin of replication; arrow indicates direction of (+) strand synthesis
   1205..1309    +  promoter       AmpR promoter: bla
   1310..2170    +  CDS            AmpR: β-lactamase; bla; confers resistance to ampicillin, carbenicillin, and related antibiotics
   2341..2929    +  rep_origin     ori: high-copy-number ColE1/pMB1/pBR322/pUC origin of replication
   2994..3614    -  CDS            tetR: TETR2_ECOLX - Experimental evidence at protein level: Swiss-Prot protein existence level 1. TetR is the repressor of the tetracycline resistance element; its N-terminal region forms a helix-turn-helix structure and binds DNA. Binding of tetracycline to TetR reduces the repressor affinity for the tetracycline resistance gene (tetA) promoter operator sites. From Escherichia coli.
   3633..3688    +  promoter       tetR/tetA promoters: tetR; overlapping promoters for bacterial tetR and tetA
   3712..3730    +  promoter       T7 promoter: promoter for bacteriophage T7 RNA polymerase
   3762..3784    +  RBS            RBS: efficient ribosome binding site from bacteriophage T7 gene 10 (Olins and Rangwala, 1989)
   3795..474     +  CDS            Cnp (fragment) (across the origin): CN37_RAT - Also known as Cnp1. Experimental evidence at protein level: Swiss-Prot protein existence level 1. May participate in RNA metabolism in the myelinating cell, CNP is the third most abundant protein in central nervous system myelin. From Rattus norvegicus (Rat).
