[The description below was written by a language model from this plasmid's Addgene catalogue record and pLannotate feature annotations shown in this document.]
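Description:
pKT-CNP is a bacterial expression plasmid built on the pKT backbone that produces the catalytic domain of rat 2',3'-cyclic nucleotide phosphodiesterase (Cnp) in E. coli. It replicates from a high-copy ColE1/pUC-type origin and is selected with ampicillin through the β-lactamase gene driven by its native promoter. An f1 phage origin and a residual lacZα fragment are also present, carried over from the cloning-vector ancestry of the backbone.

The roughly 660 bp Cnp fragment was inserted between NdeI and SpeI sites, both retained, and is annotated as a partial coding sequence matching the rat protein, consistent with expression of the catalytic domain alone. Upstream lie the overlapping tetR/tetA promoters, with tetR encoded divergently on the opposite strand, so the plasmid supplies its own repressor. TetR binds the operator sites and keeps transcription low until tetracycline or an analogue relieves repression, giving inducible control of the insert. Between the tet promoter and the start of the coding sequence the annotation also finds a T7 promoter and the efficient ribosome binding site from phage T7 gene 10, which should support strong translation initiation. A second T7 promoter sits downstream of the insert in the reverse orientation. No affinity or epitope tags are annotated.

The catalogue lists a total size of 4298 bp, whereas the annotated full sequence record is 3,980 nt; the record does not explain this difference. According to the associated publication's topic, the plasmid relates to work on 2',3'-cyclic nucleotide monophosphate levels and biofilm formation in E. coli, where an enzyme that hydrolyses these nucleotides could be used to alter their levels in cells, although the record states the purpose only as expression of the catalytic domain.
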