Addgene plasmid #211803: pKT-CNP
Purpose: Expresses 2',3'-cyclic nucleotide phosphodiesterase catalytic domain
Depositing lab: Emily Weinert. Depositing organization: Emory University. Publication: RNase I regulates Escherichia coli 2',3'-cyclic nucleotide monophosphate levels and biofilm formation. Fontaine BM, Martin KS, Garcia-Rodriguez JM, Jung C, Briggs L, Southwell JE, Jia X, Weinert EE. Biochem J. 2018 Apr 30;475(8):1491-1506. doi: 10.1042/BCJ20170906. PubMed 29555843.
Backbone
  Vector backbone: pKT
  Backbone size w/o insert (bp): 3641
  Total vector size (bp): 4298
  Vector type: Bacterial Expression
Growth in bacteria
  Bacterial resistance: Ampicillin, 100 μg/mL
  Growth temperature: 37°C
  Growth strain: DH5alpha
  Copy number: Unknown
Gene/Insert
  Gene/Insert name: 2',3'-cyclic nucleotide phosphodiesterase catalytic domain (alt name: CNP)
  Species: R. norvegicus (rat)
  Insert size (bp): 660
  Entrez Gene: Cnp (a.k.a. CNPF, CNPI, CNPII, Cnp1)
  Promoter: tet
  Cloning method: Restriction Enzyme; 5′ cloning site NdeI (not destroyed); 3′ cloning site SpeI (not destroyed)
  Sequencing primers: 5′ ACCACTCCCTATCAGTGATA; 3′ GTAAAACGACGGCCAGT
Terms and licenses: Academic/Nonprofit Terms; Industry Terms: Not Available to Industry
How to cite: pKT-CNP was a gift from Emily Weinert (Addgene plasmid # 211803 ; http://n2t.net/addgene:211803 ; RRID:Addgene_211803)
